>Addgene plasmid #176249 | pNOC_hfnCas12a_crRNA NR3 | addgene full sequence | sequence record 347037 | Addgene NGS Result
GGGAATTTACTCTGTGTTTATTTATTTTTATGTTTTGTATTTGGATTTTAGAAAGTAAATAAAGAAGGTA
GAAGAGTTACGGAATGAAGAAAAAAAAATAAACAAAGGTTTAAAAAATTTCAACAAAAAGCGTACTTTAC
ATATATATTTATTAGACAAGAAAAGCAGATTAAATAGATATACATTCGATTAACGATAAGTAAAATGTAA
AATCACAGGATTTTCGTGTGTGGTCTTCTACACAGACAAGATGAAACAATTCGGCATTAATACCTGAGAG
CAGGAAGTACAAGATAAAAGGTAGTATTTGTTGGCGATCCCCCTAGAGTCTTTTACATCTTCGGAAAACA
AAAACTATTTTTTCTTTAATTTCTTTTTTTACTTTCTATTTTTAATTTATATATTTATATTAAAAAATTT
AAATTATAATTATTTTTATAGCACGTGATGAAAAGGACCCAGGTGGCACTTTTCGGGGAAATGTGCGCGG
AACCCCTATTTGTTTATTTTTCTAAATACATTCAAATATGTATCCGCTCATGAGACAATAACCCTGATAA
ATGCTTCAATAATATTGAAAAAGGAAGAGTATGAGTATTCAACATTTCCGTGTCGCCCTTATTCCCTTTT
TTGCGGCATTTTGCCTTCCTGTTTTTGCTCACCCAGAAACGCTGGTGAAAGTAAAAGATGCTGAAGATCA
GTTGGGTGCACGAGTGGGTTACATCGAACTGGATCTCAACAGCGGTAAGATCCTTGAGAGTTTTCGCCCC
GAAGAACGTTTTCCAATGATGAGCACTTTTAAAGTTCTGCTATGTGGCGCGGTATTATCCCGTATTGACG
CCGGGCAAGAGCAACTCGGTCGCCGCATACACTATTCTCAGAATGACTTGGTTGAGTACTCACCAGTCAC
AGAAAAGCATCTTACGGATGGCATGACAGTAAGAGAATTATGCAGTGCTGCCATAACCATGAGTGATAAC
ACTGCGGCCAACTTACTTCTGACAACGATCGGAGGACCGAAGGAGCTAACCGCTTTTTTGCACAACATGG
GGGATCATGTAACTCGCCTTGATCGTTGGGAACCGGAGCTGAATGAAGCCATACCAAACGACGAGCGTGA
CACCACGATGCCTGTAGCAATGGCAACAACGTTGCGCAAACTATTAACTGGCGAACTACTTACTCTAGCT
TCCCGGCAACAATTAATAGACTGGATGGAGGCGGATAAAGTTGCAGGACCACTTCTGCGCTCGGCCCTTC
CGGCTGGCTGGTTTATTGCTGATAAATCTGGAGCCGGTGAGCGTGGGTCTCGCGGTATCATTGCAGCACT
GGGGCCAGATGGTAAGCCCTCCCGTATCGTAGTTATCTACACGACGGGGAGTCAGGCAACTATGGATGAA
CGAAATAGACAGATCGCTGAGATAGGTGCCTCACTGATTAAGCATTGGTAACTGTCAGACCAAGTTTACT
CATATATACTTTAGATTGATTTAAAACTTCATTTTTAATTTAAAAGGATCTAGGTGAAGATCCTTTTTGA
TAATCTCATGACCAAAATCCCTTAACGTGAGTTTTCGTTCCACTGAGCGTCAGACCCCGTAGAAAAGATC
AAAGGATCTTCTTGAGATCCTTTTTTTCTGCGCGTAATCTGCTGCTTGCAAACAAAAAAACCACCGCTAC
CAGCGGTGGTTTGTTTGCCGGATCAAGAGCTACCAACTCTTTTTCCGAAGGTAACTGGCTTCAGCAGAGC
GCAGATACCAAATACTGTTCTTCTAGTGTAGCCGTAGTTAGGCCACCACTTCAAGAACTCTGTAGCACCG
CCTACATACCTCGCTCTGCTAATCCTGTTACCAGTGGCTGCTGCCAGTGGCGATAAGTCGTGTCTTACCG
GGTTGGACTCAAGACGATAGTTACCGGATAAGGCGCAGCGGTCGGGCTGAACGGGGGGTTCGTGCACACA
GCCCAGCTTGGAGCGAACGACCTACACCGAACTGAGATACCTACAGCGTGAGCTATGAGAAAGCGCCACG
CTTCCCGAAGGGAGAAAGGCGGACAGGTATCCGGTAAGCGGCAGGGTCGGAACAGGAGAGCGCACGAGGG
AGCTTCCAGGGGGAAACGCCTGGTATCTTTATAGTCCTGTCGGGTTTCGCCACCTCTGACTTGAGCGTCG
ATTTTTGTGATGCTCGTCAGGGGGGCGGAGCCTATGGAAAAACGCCAGCAACGCGGCCTTTTTACGGTTC
CTGGCCTTTTGCTGGCCTTTTGCTCACATGTTTAAACGGGGTCGTTTATTTCTCTGCCAGCCTTGGACCT
CGTGGTTGGGCGTTTCCTCCTCCTTGGTGCACTGAACCTGTCCGCATCCTGCGTCGGTTTGGCGGTCTTT
TGTCCTTTCCTCTATAGCCCGCCCGTCTAGAGGGCACACGCGATGATCTTTATATCTCTTCATGTGTCTT
TGTTTTAACTAGGATACTGCCGGGTGAATGCCCATCAGACAAGAGGCCAAACTCTATCTACACCCTTTTG
ACTTCTGTTGTGGTCGTAGTGTGTGCTTGCATGCCCTGAAAGTCCAGGCATCCCACTTGTGCTCTAACCC
CATTCAAAACAGCAGAAGTGCTTAATTAAGATATAGATTCATGATCTCCTGTCCCCTCCTTCTTACCTTT
TCACAAACCTCACACAGAAGTCTCCACTCTTCGCCTCTAAAACCTCTTTTTAAATTATGGTAAGTTCGTG
CGGCAGTGGGTTTTCGGATCTATATTTGTCAAGATCCAGTTCAAGGTCAGGGATGTAGATTAAGTACAGA
AGGAGAAGCACAAGCGCGCCAGTTCGCCCCTCACGGCCTGGAGCAGGGCATTTAATCCCTCTATCTTACC
AGAACCATACTATACAACCAATCCTGTTGGCATCGCTCTGTCTATTTGTCGTGCGTGCATGTGTCCATGG
TGTGGTGGGGGGCAGGGGTTTTCGGGGTTGCGGTTGAAGGCACCTTATCAGAAAGATGCCCTCAGAGATA
GAGGTAGCCCCCTCCCCCCGATCTTCGACCAGTCCTGTCAGGCGAACACTTTCACCCGTCGTTCACCTCG
TTACACACAAGGAGTAGACCTCTGAAGTTCTAATTGTCATAAATGCCCCTCCCCCCTCCCTCCTTCCCTT
CATCCTCCCCTCCGAGCAGATGGCCAAGTTGACCAGTGCCGTTCCGGTGCTCACCGCGCGCGACGTCGCC
GGAGCGGTCGAGTTCTGGACCGACCGGCTCGGGTTCTCCCGGGACTTCGTGGAGGACGACTTCGCCGGTG
TGGTCCGGGACGACGTGACCCTGTTCATCAGCGCGGTCCAGGACCAGGTGGTGCCGGACAACACCCTGGC
CTGGGTGTGGGTGCGCGGCCTGGACGAGCTGTACGCCGAGTGGTCGGAGGTCGTGTCCACGAACTTCCGG
GACGCCTCCGGGCCGGCCATGACCGAGATCGGCGAGCAGCCGTGGGGGCGGGAGTTCGCCCTGCGCGACC
CGGCCGGCAACTGCGTGCACTTCGTGGCCGAGGAGCAGGACTGATGGCCAGGGATCAGGAGGAGGGAGTG
AAGAGGAGAAGGGATCTGGTTTCAGAGATCCCCACTTCTGCCGTCGTCTTTCGGCCTTCCTTCCTTTTAG
GTGTCATGCCTTAGGTCCTTCAAGTCCTCACCTGTCGTCGTCATGTGTGTGTGTGCCCGTCATACAAGTC
ACTCGATCCAATTCACGCATCGGTTCAATCAAAATAAGACTAGACCCCGAGGGAAGAAGGGCAGAAGGAA
ATCGAAGGGGTGGGATGTGTGTGAGAGAGGGAAGGAGAAATGAAAGAAGTGAACAATGTCATGGTAGCCA
GTAAGGAGAGAGTAGAAGCGAAGAAAGCAAAAGCACTGTTGTGAAGAAACGAAATGGAAGATGGTCATCG
CTCCTGGCTCTACTTGTGGTTTTTCTATCTTTAATTTCAGGCGTCCTGGTCTCGTTACATCAGCTCCCTT
ATCTCATTGGTTTATCCCCTACTCTACTGCTGCTTCTTCCTTCCATCCGTGACTGTATAACAACGAATTG
TAGTACCGCAGATAGACAATAGAAAAATGCCAAAAAAGGCATCATTGATTTGCTCCTCCCCATTAAGTCA
CTGTACGCCACCATCGCCACTACCCTCCCTTAGCAAATAGTCTTTATTTAGAACACAGAAGAAGAGTACG
TTGTGTGCATGCGTGTTGTTCGTACAACTTCCGTGTCAGGACGAGAGACCATTTCAACAGTGAGTAATTC
CGCCTGCGTTTATTTTTTCCTCTTTTTCCTTTTCTTGTTTTCTTCCTTTGTACGTGTATTTCCCTCTCTT
CCACGTCTTCTTTATCGTCATCTTGTCTGCCATCCTTACTCTATCTTCTACCCTCACTCACTTCCACACT
CTCAAGTCCACCCTCGCGGCCGCCATGGCCTCTAGTGGATCAGCTTGCATGCCTGCAGGAGACGATATCA
CCTCTTCTGTTTCCACGATAAAAATAGACTGCTCATTTCTTCGTCGTCTTCATCGTCTGCTTTTTCTGCT
TCGCCTCTGTCTGGGGTCTGAAACCACTACACACACACACAACACTCGTACTCCCACTTTCACAAAAGCG
TAAGCTCACCGGCTTTTCTTACACGTACATTTTAGTGGATCCCATCACGCCACTACCACGCCCGCGGGGG
ATGGAACGGAGGGGAGAGAGAGAAGGGGGAAGCATGGATGAATGAGACATTGAGGGAAAGGAGGGGAGGG
AGCAGTCCATCAGGGCGCTACCTCTCTTGTCCCCCAAACCCTGTTGAGCCGTTCAACATGTTTCATGTTT
CCTCCCTCCCCCCTTCCCTCCCTGGCCTTTCCGCGGAGCCATTCAAGTGACGTCTGGACCGCACCGTAAC
AAAATCGTTTCTATGGGGGGTTTGTTTGACAACCACGTCTTCAGCGTTTTTAAAAAAAAAAGCGGGCAAG
CCCTCTCACCCTCACTCATGCCCATCCTCCTCCTCTCCTGCGGAACATTCTTACAAAAGGCGTAACTCGA
CGACAACTCAAAGAACGACAAACATCAATCCCAAAAAAAAAATCTCTACTCGTCTCTCTTGGATCTTTCC
AATTGTCAGACCTTCCTCTTCTTTTTCGGGCTAGCCACCATGGACGCGTAGTCGGGCACGTCGTAGGGGT
AGTTATTTCTATTCTGGACAAACTCGAAGTATTCCTCGTTCTTAATGACCAGGTTCAGCTTCTTCCCCTC
CTGATTGTTCTTGATCCGGCCCAGCAGCATCAGTCCCTTCAGCCCGATGTGGTAGGCCCCGTTGGCGTCT
GCATCCTGAGGCATATTTTTGGGTGCCTGTCTGCTGTCGAAGAAGTTTCCGTTGACATCAGCCACGGGGC
TAATCAGATAGTCCAGTTCTGTCCCGGTCTTTGAGTTCCGCATCTGCAGGATTGTATTCAGCACTGAGGT
CAGCTTGGCGAAAAATTTCTTATCACTCTCGCCACAGATGGCTGCCTTGATGCATTCGCCATGTCCATAC
TCGATAGAGTAGTCTTTCAGCAGCTTTTCCAGCTCCTTGGTTGGGTACACCTCCCTAGTGTCCCAATTGT
GGTTTTTATCGGAATTTCGAAAGTTGATCAGGCGAGATCCGAAGGAGGCAATGGTCCATTTCCCCTTAGC
GGCCTTGTCGCCGAAGTTCTTGTAATCGAAGGAAAACTCGAAGTACCCCTTGTCCAGATTATAACAGATC
TTATCGAACTTGCTGAAAAATTCCTGGGACTTGCTCACTGACTCATATTTAGGGTACAGCTGGTTGACAA
AGCCGGTCACGGGGCAGATCTTGGAAGTGAATCCGGCTGGCACATAGTAGATGATGCCTGTCTGTTTTCC
CATTTTCTTGAAAGTTTCAAAGGGAGCTGTCAGCTGGTAGGCTCTCAGGACGCCTCCGGTCTTGTCGAAC
TCGTTATCTTTAAACACCAGGTAATTCAGCTTTTCGATCAGCATTTTCTCCAGCTTCTGATAGACCTGTT
TTTCCACCTTAAAGCGCCCCCTCTTAAAGCCGAAGTTCAGATCCTCGAACACCACAATGGCATTGTATTC
GATGACCAGCTTTGCAATCTCATGGACCACCTGGCTCAGATAGCCTTCCTTCATCTCCTTAATGTTGTTG
ATTTTCTTCCAGTCCTTCCTAGCTGAGTCTCTATCCTTCTCGATTGCAGCCAGTTTATCGTGGTAGTTGG
TTTTCATCCGGTCATTGCCAATGATGTTGAATGTATCCTGCTTAATGATATTCCCTTTGCCATCCACCAG
GGTATAGTAGGCCAGATGCCGCTCTCCTCGGTCAATGCTCAGGATGTGCACATCGTTTGCTTTTTCCTTC
AGCAGCAGATTGATCTCGTCGTTGAACTTGTTAGCGCCGCTTGACTTGAAGTTAATGGTGATTGGACAAT
GGAAAAAGAACTTATCTTCGGTGAACCGCTTGTCCTTAATCAGATCGTATTCGAACACGCTCTCTTTCTT
AGGATTGTCCTTGTTCTTGTTAGCGATGGCCTCCTTAGCTGGGTGAGTGATTTTCTTAGGAATAGACTGC
TTCCGGTAAAACAGTTCGGCCTCTCCGTTCAGTTTATAGACCACGTCCTGCAGATTCCTCTCATCGAACA
GGGCCTTCCAGTACAGTGTATGCAGGTTTGGTCTGCCCTTGCTGTATGCTGAAAAATCTTTGTTATAGAT
CTGGAACAGGTACAGCTTTCCCTGATTGACCACGCTGTCGATGTAACTTTCAGAAATGTTCTCAAAAGTC
AGCTTATACCCCTGATTTTCCACCTCGCGGTAGAACTCGTCGATAGAGTTATATCTCTGTGTGTCGGAAA
ACCGGAAGCCAAAATCCTTCCATTCAGGGTGTTTGGAGATGCTCTGCTTGTAGAAGTCAATAAACTTCCT
GCAATCCTCGATGTTGAACTCAAATTTCTCATATCCCTTCTGGGGGCTCCCGTTCTTAGTATGTGTTGAG
TGATTTCTAATCCGCAGGATGTCCTCGGATGGGTTGTAGAATTTGATACTCTTGGCGCTGAAGAACACCT
TAGGCAGCATCTTATTTGCGCCGGGCAGCAGCTTATACACGATTTTCTTGTATCCTTCCCCTTTGTTCTC
CTTAATGGCTTTGTCATCGAAGATCTTATTGTTTTTCTTATTCATCACTCCCAGATAGTACTTGTCATCC
TTGATGAACAGGATAGCTGTGTTGTCAGGCTCCTTGTTCTTATCCCACCCGTTGGCCAGGGTACTATTTT
CGAAGTTCAGTTTAAACTTCTCGTCAGAGTAAGGCTTCTGTGTGATGTAGTTCCTAATCTTGTTATACAG
GGGGACAATGTTTGCCAGCTCGAAGTAACATTCCTCGAACACCAGGTAGAAGTGTTCGTCTTTATCCAGG
ATATTAGCCTTATCCTCTGACTGACTAATATGGAAGATTTTCAGCTTGTGCAGCAGATTGTTGGTCTGGT
CCAGCAGATCCTTGATGGCTTTCACGTCATCTTCTGCTGAAGCCTGCAGCAGGTCTTTCTTGCCCTGGTT
CTGGTACTTAATACTGATCTGAGCCAGATTGTCTTTGTTCTGGGCGATCTCATCAAAAATCATGGGGATG
GCTGCGAAGTTGGCCAGGATTTCCTCAAAGCGGCACTGTTTGTCAATATCCCTGTGCTTGTTGAACTCCT
CCAGTGCCAGCTTAATTGTTTCCAGACTCAGATATTTTGCCTTCTCGGTTTTCTTAGCGATCAGTTCCTG
CTCTTTCTTAGAGGGATTATCCAGGTTCTTTGGAGCGATCTGCTGTGTAATGTACTCCAGGACGGCGGTC
CCAATCACGGAATAGTCATCAAACACCTGCTGTGACAGGTCTGTCAGACTCTTATCGTTTTTGAAGTAGA
TCTTACTCAGGTCCAGCTTCTGGGCTTTCAGGTCATCGAACAGCAGACTCAGAGTTTCCTTAATAGATTT
TTCCTCCACTGTCTTGAAAGCGGCGATCTGCTCATAAAAGCTCTGCATGGTAGTGACCACGTCTGAGTCA
TCTTCCAGTTTATCAATGACAAAAGACTTGGACTCGGTATCACTCAGGATCTGTTTGAACAGCACAGACA
TCTTGTATTTCTTCAGAGTTTTGTCGTTGATCTGCTGGCTATACAGATTGATGTATTCGTTAATTCCCTT
GCGCTTGGTATTCTCCCCGTTCACAAACTTCCCGCCAATGATGGTATTGAATTTAGTAATGCCGGACTGG
TTCAGGTAATTGTTGAAATTGGCGATTTCAAACACCTCGTCCAGGGAAAAGACCCTCTGGTTCACCTCGC
TAGTCTTATAGTCGATATCGAATGTCAGTTCCTCAGCCAGATCTTTCTTGATCTGTTCGTAATTAATTGC
CTCGGGAGCTTTGTCCTTCAGAGATTCATATTTGGCCTTGTTCTCCAGGAACTTTGGCAGATTGTCATCG
ACGATTCGGTAGATGATGGAGGTAGGAATGTCGTTGCTGGAGTACACGTTCTTGCGGTTCTCGTGGAAGC
CTTTAAAGTATGTGGTCCATCCCTTGAAGCTCTTGATGATTTCCAGTGCCTCGTCAATATCAGTGATATC
GGAGTTAGCCTTGAACAGTTCAATCCCATTGTCCTTAGACTGTTTCAGCCACAGGATCAGGTCGGACTCC
TGGCCTTTCTTAGCATCGATCAGATTCTGGTTGAACAGATTTTTAAACTTTTCGGAGTCCTTGATGTACT
CGCTAATCTGTTTCTTGATGGTGTCCTTGGCGGACTTGAAGTCCTTCTGCAGGTTGTCATCGTCGCTCTT
CTTCAGCTTGAAGTACACGTCTGAGTAATTCTGCAGCAGATCCTCACTGATGCACACGGAGCTCAGAATT
TCCTCGATAAAGAACTGGTGGTATTTATCAATGATCTGCTTGGCTTTCTTATAGTCTTTTGCCCGCTTCT
CATCGTCCAGAATCAGGCCTCGGGCCTTGATGTTCTCCAGTGTCTTGCCCTGTGGGATCAGCTCGAACCG
CAGTGTCTTACTCAGTGAATACTTGTTGACGAACTCCTGGTAGATGCTCACCTTCCGCTTTTTCTTGGGC
ATGCTCGAGGGTTGCGTGTGTATCTGTGTGCAGTGGATATTGTTACCGAGTTTGGTGAGCGTGAGTCCGT
TAGTGCCCTGGTGGTGGTGGATTAGGAGAGTGGGTGACTCGGTGTCCATGGCTTTCTTCGCTCATTATAG
GAGGGGAAAGGAATGAGGGAGGGTGGGGAGACCGCGTCTGTTGTTGACCACCGATTTACTTCTTGCCTCC
CTTCCCCTCCCTCCCCTCAATCCGTACGACACAAATAGTAGCCGAGTGTCTGCTGCAGAGCGCATGATTA
GTGTGGTAGACAACGAGGGAGGGAAGGATGTACAGGGCATGGCACGGAGAAGCGATGGTGGCCAGGAAGA
GGAGAGGTCGCGAGAACAGGATGTGTTGCGAATGGATAAAAACAGAAAGCGATGGCTCTGGGCTTCGAAA
GCAGGGGACATTAGGACGTGTAGACCATCTCGACGGATCCCTCTGTATCTCTGTTGTGCGTGAATGTTTT
CTGTGCACGTGTAGTGTGTGAGAGTAGAACCCGGGAACTCGAACAGAGAAAAGCATGGGTGGCTGTGGTG
TGGAGGCTTCGTTCCCACCACATGCCCTTCTCCTTCGCCTCGCCTCTCCCTGCCTTCTTCCACGCACCCT
TGCGCCCCTCGTTCTCAATACCTGGCTCACTTCCACCATTCAAACAACCATCACGATACAGGCATTTATC
TATCGTTGAAGACTTCTTCCTCCGGTAGATCTTAGCCAAGGTAAGAAGAGGGGCATGCAGCAAGGAGAAA
GAAATGATGCATGATGAGGAATAGAAGGGGAGGAGGGAGGGATATGATGGGAAGCGAAAGCGCATATTCT
GGTGGTCTGCTGCCTGATGGGGACGCGTCTAGCTGTGACACTGAGGACGGTGGCTGCTGGTGGCTGCGGG
CGCTGCCTTGGTGATCAATGGGAGTAAAGGGAGGGAAGGAGGTAGCGTGAACGGATGACGCGGAGAAGTT
TAGGGGTCTCTTTACGTATCGCCCCTGCCGCCCGCCTCTCTGCGATAAATGTGCCTGTTACCCTGCAGCC
TCTATTCTTCACTGTGTTCCTGTTTTCCAACAGCCTCTATTCTTCCCTGTCTTTTGTTGCAGTGGCGTCA
TCCTCTCTTTGCCCCAGTCGTCGTTCTCTCGACTCACTCACTCCCCCCCTCCTTCCCTCCCTCCATCCAC
AGAATCGATGAAGAGCAGGCCTTGGCTCTTCTTAGACCTGATGAGTCCGTGAGGACGAAACGAGTAAGCT
CGTCGTCTAAGAACTTTAAATAATTTCTACTGTTGTAGATCAGTCTCGTCGGCCCCTGCCTCCATGGCCG
GCATGGTCCCAGCCTCCTCGCTGGCGCCGGCTGGGCAACATGCTTCGGCATGGCGAATGGGACTCCTGGG
TACCATGGGAAAGAAAGGATGAGAAAGGAGAAAGGACATCTAGATAACCGGCATATCACGGTGGTGTATT
AGTGTAGAATAGTGAAGAGAAGACTTGGGAAAATGTGTAGGAAAGGTTGTTTCTGTGTATGTGGGTTGGG
ATGGGTGGCTGTTTGAGAAGGAACAGCGGGCAGGGCGATGTAGTGCTGAACGGGCACGGAACCACTGAGA
CTGAAGGAAGTAGGGAGAGAGAGGGGCAGGGGACGTGCACTTTAATCTTTGCCTCGGTAGAGTATACCCA
TGCAAGAGTATGTGGCCACCTGTGGTGGCTTTTGGCCAGGTCTGGTGCAGTGCCAATCATCTCCCATCAA
TAATACAACTTCAGAACAACGGCGCATTGATGGGGAGAGAGAAAGTAAATTTAAGTAAGGGGTACGTAGT
AGAGGATTCAACTGAAATATTTTCGAGGAGCGGTTGGGAAGTTGACCGATTGAAAGGAGAAGGGAGGGGA
GCAGGTGTGATAGTCATGTGTAAAGTAATTCTTTTTTGCCGTCGTCACACAATCCACATCAATGATAAAA
TATGTTTAAGGATCAATCACACGGAGTCGGTCATAAGGCAACCGCAAACGCAATGCAAACTAGCAAGCAA
GCAGGACCACAACAACAACCATTACCATCACAGGCGACAGCAGCAGCAGCTGCAGCAGCAGCAAGGCAAG
CAAAGGCCATCTGCGCGTGGACTTTTCCAGGCACCGGCTTTAAGCGTAATTTTCAATGATTGTTGTCCGT
GTATCCTCTCACCCTTTCACCGCTTGCGCGCACGTGAGCAGCACAACTGGTAATGCCCGAGGACAATAGA
CGAGGAAAAAGAAGAAGAAAAATGAAGAGGGAGTGATGAAGAAGAAGAGAAGAATAAAAGAAGACAGAAA
AGAAGATAAAAAAGTCAAAAGACGACAAAGACGGAAAAAAAAGAAACGCGCAATTTTAACACCAGCAACG
ACGACGAAAAGGGCGTCAGCTTTGCACCGGTTTCTTAGACGGATCGCTTGCCTGTAACTTACACGCGCCT
CGTATCTTTTAATGATGGAATAATTT
Features (pLannotate 1.2.2; 8 found; start..end, strand, type, name):
    486..590     +  promoter       AmpR promoter: bla
    591..1451    +  CDS            AmpR: β-lactamase; bla; confers resistance to ampicillin, carbenicillin, and related antibiotics
   1622..2210    +  rep_origin     ori: high-copy-number ColE1/pMB1/pBR322/pUC origin of replication
   3170..3544    +  CDS            BleoR: antibiotic-binding protein; Sh ble from Streptoalloteichus hindustanus; confers resistance to bleomycin, phleomycin, and Zeocin™
   4452..4469    -  misc_feature   MCS (fragment): pUC18/19 multiple cloning site
   5182..9078    -  CDS            cas12a: CS12A_FRATN - Also known as cpf1 From Francisella tularensis subsp. novicida (strain U112).
  10328..10351   +  misc_RNA       sTRSV HHRz (fragment): hammerhead ribozyme from the tobacco ringspot virus satellite RNA (Khvorova et al., 2003)
  11522..449     -  misc_feature   CEN/ARS (across the origin): S. cerevisiae CEN6 centromere fused to an autonomously replicating sequence
