[The description below was written by a language model from this plasmid's Addgene catalogue record and pLannotate feature annotations shown in this document.]
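Description:
pNOC_hfnCas12a_crRNA NR3 is an 11.6 kb episomal CRISPR plasmid built on a pUC19 backbone for genome editing in the marine microalga Nannochloropsis oceanica. In E. coli it is maintained as a high-copy plasmid through the ColE1/pUC origin and selected with ampicillin via the bla gene and its native promoter. For the algal host it carries the Sh ble gene, which confers Zeocin resistance. It also carries a yeast CEN6 centromere fused to an autonomously replicating sequence (CEN/ARS). This element presumably underlies the extrachromosomal maintenance described for the pNOC series, allowing the plasmid to persist without integrating into the genome.

The payload is a humanized (human codon-optimized) coding sequence for Francisella novicida Cas12a (Cpf1), roughly 3.9 kb and placed on the reverse strand. This version lacks the Nlux luciferase tag found on related constructs in the same series. A crRNA cassette supplies spacer 3 directed against the nitrate reductase gene of N. oceanica IMET1. A fragment matching the hammerhead ribozyme from tobacco ringspot virus satellite RNA is annotated downstream of the nuclease region. That suggests the guide may be released from a longer transcript by ribozyme self-cleavage, although the record does not spell out this arrangement. The automated annotation identifies only eight features and leaves large stretches unlabelled, so the promoters and terminators driving Cas12a, the crRNA and the Zeocin marker are not stated.

The plasmid belongs to a CRISPR-Cas genome engineering toolbox for N. oceanica and is used to express nuclease and guide from an episome to disrupt the nitrate reductase locus.
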