Addgene plasmid #176249: pNOC_hfnCas12a_crRNA NR3
Purpose: pNOC episomal plasmid harboring the humanized fnCas12a gene sequence without Nlux tag and crRNA targeting the Nitrate reductase gene of N. oceanica IMET1 with spacer 3
Depositing lab: John van der Oost. Depositing organization: Wageningen University, Department Agrotechnology & Food Sciences. Publication: Comprehensive Genome Engineering Toolbox for Microalgae Nannochloropsis oceanica Based on CRISPR-Cas Systems. Naduthodi MIS, Sudfeld C, Avitzigiannis EK, Trevisan N, van Lith E, Alcaide Sancho J, D'Adamo S, Barbosa M, van der Oost J. ACS Synth Biol. 2021 Dec 17;10(12):3369-3378. doi: 10.1021/acssynbio.1c00329. Epub 2021 Nov 18. PubMed 34793143.
Backbone
  Vector backbone: pUC19
  Vector type: CRISPR, Synthetic Biology ; Expression in microalgae Nannochloropsis oceanica
  Selectable markers: Zeocin
Growth in bacteria
  Bacterial resistance: Ampicillin, 100 μg/mL
  Growth temperature: 37°C
  Growth strain: DH5alpha
  Copy number: High Copy
Gene/Insert
  Gene/Insert name: humanized fnCas12a
  Species: Francisella novicida
Resource information
  A portion of this plasmid was derived from a plasmid made by: The backbone of plasmid was a gift from Eva Farre from Michigan State University. And the Cas12a sequence was obtained from the Addgene plasmid # 69976
Terms and licenses: Academic/Nonprofit Terms; Industry Terms: Not Available to Industry
How to cite: pNOC_hfnCas12a_crRNA NR3 was a gift from John van der Oost (Addgene plasmid # 176249 ; http://n2t.net/addgene:176249 ; RRID:Addgene_176249)
